>Addgene plasmid #176642 | RGG-NanoLuc-RGG | addgene full sequence | sequence record 346286 | Addgene NGS Result
GGCTATAACAATAACCGTGGTGGCGGTGGCGGTGGCTACAATCGCCAGGATCGTGGTGACGGTGGCAGCT
CTAACTTTTCGCGCGGTGGCTATAATAACCGTGATGAAGGCAGCGACAACCGCGGTAGTGGCCGTTCCTA
CAATAACGATCGTCGCGACAATGGTGGCGATGGCGAATTCATGGTCTTCACACTCGAAGATTTCGTTGGG
GACTGGCGACAGACAGCCGGCTACAACCTGGACCAAGTCCTTGAACAGGGAGGTGTGTCCAGTTTGTTTC
AGAATCTCGGGGTGTCCGTAACTCCGATCCAAAGGATTGTCCTGAGCGGTGAAAATGGGCTGAAGATCGA
CATCCATGTCATCATCCCGTATGAAGGTCTGAGCGGCGACCAAATGGGCCAGATCGAAAAAATTTTTAAG
GTGGTGTACCCTGTGGATGATCATCACTTTAAGGTGATCCTGCACTATGGCACACTGGTAATCGACGGGG
TTACGCCGAACATGATCGACTATTTCGGACGGCCGTATGAAGGCATCGCCGTGTTCGACGGCAAAAAGAT
CACTGTAACAGGGACCCTGTGGAACGGCAACAAAATTATCGACGAGCGCCTGATCAACCCCGACGGCTCC
CTGCTGTTCCGAGTAACCATCAACGGAGTGACCGGCTGGCGGCTGTGCGAACGCATTCTGGCGACATTCG
GGAAGCTTATGGAATCCAATCAATCCAATAACGGTGGCTCGGGTAATGCCGCTCTGAATCGTGGTGGCCG
CTACGTGCCGCCGCATCTGCGTGGTGGCGATGGTGGTGCAGCAGCAGCTGCATCTGCTGGCGGTGATGAC
CGTCGCGGCGGTGCGGGCGGTGGCGGTTATCGTCGCGGCGGTGGCAATAGTGGTGGCGGTGGCGGTGGCG
GTTATGATCGTGGTTACAATGACAACCGTGATGACCGCGATAACCGTGGCGGTTCCGGCGGTTACGGTCG
TGATCGTAATTATGAAGACCGTGGTTACAACGGCGGTGGCGGTGGCGGTGGCAATCGTGGCTATAACAAT
AACCGTGGTGGCGGTGGCGGTGGCTACAATCGCCAGGATCGTGGTGACGGTGGCAGCTCTAACTTTTCGC
GCGGTGGCTATAATAACCGTGATGAAGGCAGCGACAACCGCGGTAGTGGCCGTTCCTACAATAACGATCG
TCGCGACAATGGTGGCGATGGCCTCGAGCACCACCACCACCACCACTGAGATCCGGCTGCTAACAAAGCC
CGAAAGGAAGCTGAGTTGGCTGCTGCCACCGCTGAGCAATAACTAGCATAACCCCTTGGGGCCTCTAAAC
GGGTCTTGAGGGGTTTTTTGCTGAAAGGAGGAACTATATCCGGATTGGCGAATGGG
[124 nt withheld, positions 1387-1510]
C
[91 nt withheld, positions 1512-1602]
A
[49 nt withheld, positions 1604-1652]
CCTTTGACGTTGGAGTCCACGTTCTTT
[37 nt withheld, positions 1680-1716]
ACCCTATCTCGGTCTATTCTTTTGATTTATAAGGGATTTTGCCGATTTCGGCCTATTGGTTAAAAAATGA
GCTGATTTAACAAAAATTTAACGCGAATTTTAACAAAATATTAACGCTTACAATTTAGGTGGCACTTTTC
GGGGTACCCAGGTGGCACTTTTCGGGGAAATGTGCGCGGAACCCCTATTTGTTTATTTTTCTAAATACAT
TCAAATATGTATCCGCTCATGAATTAATTCTTAGAAAAACTCATCGAGCATCAAATGAAACTGCAATTTA
TTCATATCAGGATTATCAATACCATATTTTTGAAAAAGCCGTTTCTGTAATGAAGGAGAAAACTCACCGA
GGCAGTTCCATAGGATGGCAAGATCCTGGTATCGGTCTGCGATTCCGACTCGTCCAACATCAATACAACC
TATTAATTTCCCCTCGTCAAAAATAAGGTTATCAAGTGAGAAATCACCATGAGTGACGACTGAATCCGGT
GAGAATGGCAAAAGTTTATGCATTTCTTTCCAGACTTGTTCAACAGGCCAGCCATTACGCTCGTCATCAA
AATCACTCGCATCAACCAAACCGTTATTCATTCGTGATTGCGCCTGAGCGAGACGAAATACGCGATCGCT
GTTAAAAGGACAATTACAAACAGGAATCGAATGCAACCGGCGCAGGAACACTGCCAGCGCATCAACAATA
TTTTCACCTGAATCAGGATATTCTTCTAATACCTGGAATGCTGTTTTCCCGGGGATCGCAGTGGTGAGTA
ACCATGCATCATCAGGAGTACGGATAAAATGCTTGATGGTCGGAAGAGGCATAAATTCCGTCAGCCAGTT
TAGTCTGACCATCTCATCTGTAACATCATTGGCAACGCTACCTTTGCCATGTTTCAGAAACAACTCTGGC
GCATCGGGCTTCCCATACAATCGATAGATTGTCGCACCTGATTGCCCGACATTATCGCGAGCCCATTTAT
ACCCATATAAATCAGCATCCATGTTGGAATTTAATCGCGGCCTAGAGCAAGACGTTTCCCGTTGAATATG
GCTCATAACACCCCTTGTATTACTGTTTATGTAAGCAGACAGTTTTATTGTTCATGACCAAAATCCCTTA
ACGTGACCTAGGTCATGACCAAAATCCCTTAACGTGAGTTTTCGTTCCACTGAGCGTCAGACCCCGTAGA
AAAGATCAAAGGATCTTCTTGAGATCCTTTTTTTCTGCGCGTAATCTGCTGCTTGCAAACAAAAAAACCA
CCGCTACCAGCGGTGGTTTGTTTGCCGGATCAAGAGCTACCAACTCTTTTTCCGAAGGTAACTGGCTTCA
GCAGAGCGCAGATACCAAATACTGTTCTTCTAGTGTAGCCGTAGTTAGGCCACCACTTCAAGAACTCTGT
AGCACCGCCTACATACCTCGCTCTGCTAATCCTGTTACCAGTGGCTGCTGCCAGTGGCGATAAGTCGTGT
CTTACCGGGTTGGACTCAAGACGATAGTTACCGGATAAGGCGCAGCGGTCGGGCTGAACGGGGGGTTCGT
GCACACAGCCCAGCTTGGAGCGAACGACCTACACCGAACTGAGATACCTACAGCGTGAGCTATGAGAAAG
CGCCACGCTTCCCGAAGGGAGAAAGGCGGACAGGTATCCGGTAAGCGGCAGGGTCGGAACAGGAGAGCGC
ACGAGGGAGCTTCCAGGGGGAAACGCCTGGTATCTTTATAGTCCTGTCGGGTTTCGCCACCTCTGACTTG
AGCGTCGATTTTTGTGATGCTCGTCAGGGGGGCGGAGCCTATGGAAAAACGCCAGCAACGCGGCCTTTTT
ACGGTTCCTGGCCTTTTGCTGGCCTTTTGCTCACATGTTCTTTCCTGCGTTATCCCCTGATTCTGTGGAT
AACCGTATTACCGCCTTTGAGTGAGCTGATACCGCTCGCCGCAGCCGAACGACCGAGCGCAGCGAGTCAG
TGAGCGAGGAAGCGGAAGAGCGCCATAATCCATGATAAAGAAGACAGTCATAAGTGCGGCGACGATAGTC
ATGCCCCGCGCCCACCGGAAGGAGCTGACTGGGTTGAAGGCTCTCAAGGGCATCGGTCGAGATCCCGGTG
CCTAATGAGTGAGCTAACTTACATTAATTGCGTTGCGCTCACTGCCCGCTTTCCAGTCGGGAAACCTGTC
GTGCCAGCTGCATTAATGAATCGGCCAACGCGCGGGGAGAGGCGGTTTGCGTATTGGGCGCCAGGGTGGT
TTTTCTTTTCACCAGTGAGACGGGCAACAGCTGATTGCCCTTCACCGCCTGGCCCTGAGAGAGTTGCAGC
AAGCGGTCCACGCTGGTTTGCCCCAGCAGGCGAAAATCCTGTTTGATGGTGGTTAACGGCGGGATATAAC
ATGAGCTGTCTTCGGTATCGTCGTATCCCACTACCGAGATATCCGCACCAACGCGCAGCCCGGACTCGGT
AATGGCGCGCATTGCGCCCAGCGCCATCTGATCGTTGGCAACCAGCATCGCAGTGGGAACGATGCCCTCA
TTCAGCATTTGCATGGTTTGTTGAAAACCGGACATGGCACTCCAGTCGCCTTCCCGTTCCGCTATCGGCT
GAATTTGATTGCGAGTGAGATATTTATGCCAGCCAGCCAGACGCAGACGCGCCGAGACAGAACTTAATGG
GCCCGCTAACAGCGCGATTTGCTGGTGACCCAATGCGACCAGATGCTCCACGCCCAGTCGCGTACCGTCT
TCATGGGAGAAAATAATACTGTTGATGGGTGTCTGGTCAGAGACATCAAGAAATAACGCCGGAACATTAG
TGCAGGCAGCTTCCACAGCAATGGCATCCTGGTCATCCAGCGGATAGTTAATGATCAGCCCACTGACGCG
TTGCGCGAGAAGATTGTGCACCGCCGCTTTACAGGCTTCGACGCCGCTTCGTTCTACCATCGACACCACC
ACGCTGGCACCCAGTTGATCGGCGCGAGATTTAATCGCCGCGACAATTTGCGACGGCGCGTGCAGGGCCA
GACTGGAGGTGGCAACGCCAATCAGCAACGACTGTTTGCCCGCCAGTTGTTGTGCCACGCGGTTGGGAAT
GTAATTCAGCTCCGCCATCGCCGCTTCCACTTTTTCCCGCGTTTTCGCAGAAACGTGGCTGGCCTGGTTC
ACCACGCGGGAAACGGTCTGATAAGAGACACCGGCATACTCTGCGACATCGTATAACGTTACTGGTTTCA
CATTCACCACCCTGAATTGACTCTCTTCCGGGCGCTATCATGCCATACCGCGAAAGGTTTTGCGCCATTC
GATGGTGTCCGGGATCTCGACGCTCTCCCTTATGCGACTCCTGCATTAGGAAGCAGCCCAGTAGTAGGTT
GAGGCCGTTGAGCACCGCCGCCGCAAGGAATGGTGCATGCAAGGAGATGGCGCCCAACAGTCCCCCGGCC
ACGGGGCCTGCCACCATACCCACGCCGAAACAAGCGCTCATGAGCCCGAAGTGGCGAGCCCGATCTTCCC
CATCGGTGATGTCGGCGATATAGGCGCCAGCAACCGCACCTGTGGCGCCGGTGATGCCGGCCACGATGCG
TCCGGCGTAGAGGATCGAGATCTCGATCCCGCGAAATTAATACGACTCACTATAGGGGAATTGTGAGCGG
ATAACAATTCCCCTCTAGAAATAATTTTGTTTAACTTTAAGAAGGAGATATACATATGGAATCCAATCAA
TCCAATAACGGTGGCTCGGGTAATGCCGCTCTGAATCGTGGTGGCCGCTACGTGCCGCCGCATCTGCGTG
GTGGCGATGGTGGTGCAGCAGCAGCTGCATCTGCTGGCGGTGATGACCGTCGCGGCGGTGCGGGCGGTGG
CGGTTATCGTCGCGGCGGTGGCAATAGTGGTGGCGGTGGCGGTGGCGGTTATGATCGTGGTTACAATGAC
AACCGTGATGACCGCGATAACCGTGGCGGTTCCGGCGGTTACGGTCGTGATCGTAATTATGAAGACCGTG
GTTACAACGGCGGTGGCGGTGGCGGTGGCAATCGT
Features (pLannotate 1.2.2; 18 found; start..end, strand, type, name):
    181..693     +  CDS            Nluc: NanoLuc® luciferase human codon-optimized
    709..1212    +  CDS            laf-1 (fragment): DDX3_CAEEL - Experimental evidence at protein level: Swiss-Prot protein existence level 1. Multifunctional ATP-dependent RNA helicase (PubMed:27546789). Plays a role in RNA remodeling, but is not required for RNA unwinding (PubMed:27546789). Binds to RNA in a concentration-dependent manner to stimulate annealing between two complementary strands of RNA (PubMed:26015579, PubMed:27546789). This process is also dependent upon ATP; ATP reduces binding to RNA and subsequently diminishes RNA annealing (PubMed:27546789). Involved in many cellular processes, which do not necessarily require its ATPase
   1219..1236    +  CDS            9xHis (fragment): 9xHis affinity tag
   1246..1295    +  CDS            SET1 (fragment): solubility-enhancement tag derived from T7 phage gene 10B
   1303..1350    +  terminator     T7 terminator: transcription terminator for bacteriophage T7 RNA polymerase
   1387..1815    +  rep_origin     f1 ori (sequence partly withheld): f1 bacteriophage origin of replication; arrow indicates direction of (+) strand synthesis
   1891..1948    +  promoter       AmpR promoter (fragment): bla
   1957..2772    -  CDS            KanR: aminoglycoside phosphotransferase; aph(3')-Ia; confers resistance to kanamycin in bacteria or G418 (Geneticin®) in eukaryotes
   2925..3513    +  rep_origin     ori: high-copy-number ColE1/pMB1/pBR322/pUC origin of replication
   3707..3806    -  CDS            TcR (fragment): tetracycline efflux protein; tet; confers resistance to tetracycline
   3821..3842    -  protein_bind   CAP binding site: CAP binding activates transcription in the presence of cAMP. E. coli catabolite activator protein
   3855..4937    -  CDS            lacI: lac repressor; lacI; The lac repressor binds to the lac operator to inhibit transcription in E. coli. This inhibition can be relieved by adding lactose or isopropyl-β-D-thiogalactopyranoside (IPTG).
   4938..5015    -  promoter       lacI promoter: lacI
   5023..5302    -  CDS            TcR (fragment): tetracycline efflux protein; tet; confers resistance to tetracycline
   5324..5342    +  promoter       T7 promoter: promoter for bacteriophage T7 RNA polymerase
   5343..5367    +  protein_bind   lac operator: The lac repressor binds to the lac operator to inhibit transcription in E. coli. This inhibition can be relieved by adding lactose or isopropyl-β-D-thiogalactopyranoside (IPTG). lac repressor encoded by lacI
   5382..5404    +  RBS            RBS: efficient ribosome binding site from bacteriophage T7 gene 10 (Olins and Rangwala, 1989)
   5412..5717    +  CDS            laf-1 (fragment): DDX3_CAEEL - Experimental evidence at protein level: Swiss-Prot protein existence level 1. Multifunctional ATP-dependent RNA helicase (PubMed:27546789). Plays a role in RNA remodeling, but is not required for RNA unwinding (PubMed:27546789). Binds to RNA in a concentration-dependent manner to stimulate annealing between two complementary strands of RNA (PubMed:26015579, PubMed:27546789). This process is also dependent upon ATP; ATP reduces binding to RNA and subsequently diminishes RNA annealing (PubMed:27546789). Involved in many cellular processes, which do not necessarily require its ATPase
