[The description below was written by a language model from this plasmid's Addgene catalogue record and pLannotate feature annotations shown in this document.]
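Description:
RGG-NanoLuc-RGG is a bacterial expression plasmid built on the pBamUK backbone, a pET-like vector of about 5.7 kb. It is propagated in E. coli through a high-copy ColE1/pUC-type origin and selected with kanamycin via an aph(3')-Ia resistance gene. An f1 phage origin is also present, and short tetracycline-resistance fragments appear to be non-functional backbone remnants. Expression is driven by a T7 promoter followed by a lac operator and the phage T7 gene 10 ribosome binding site. A plasmid-borne lacI gene with its own promoter supplies the repressor, so transcription should depend on T7 RNA polymerase in the host and be inducible with IPTG. A T7 terminator closes the cassette.

The synthetic insert encodes NanoLuc luciferase flanked on both sides by the RGG domain of LAF-1, the C. elegans DDX3-family RNA helicase. In the annotated circular map, the first laf-1 fragment begins just after the RBS and runs towards the numbering origin. The human codon-optimised Nluc coding sequence follows, then a second laf-1 fragment. The upstream fragment is annotated as shorter than the downstream one, probably because the annotation is interrupted near the coordinate origin, though the record does not confirm this. A short histidine stretch, matched as a partial 9xHis tag, sits at the C-terminal end and would allow metal-affinity purification. A further small match to a T7 gene 10B-derived solubility tag lies just before the terminator, and whether it is translated is not clear from the record.

The LAF-1 RGG domain is an intrinsically disordered region known to drive liquid-liquid phase separation. According to the stated purpose and the associated publication title, the fusion is meant for producing a recombinant light-emitting enzyme that can be incorporated into model protein condensates.
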