Addgene plasmid #176642: RGG-NanoLuc-RGG
Purpose: NanoLuc enzyme fused to LAF-1 RGG domain
Depositing lab: Daniel Hammer. Depositing organization: University of Pennsylvania. Publication: Incorporation and Assembly of a Light-Emitting Enzymatic Reaction into Model Protein Condensates. Guan M, Garabedian MV, Leutenegger M, Schuster BS, Good MC, Hammer DA. Biochemistry. 2021 Oct 14. doi: 10.1021/acs.biochem.1c00373. PubMed 34648259.
Backbone
  Vector backbone: pBamUK
  Vector type: Bacterial Expression
Growth in bacteria
  Bacterial resistance: Kanamycin, 50 μg/mL
  Growth temperature: 37°C
  Growth strain: DH5alpha
  Copy number: High Copy
Gene/Insert
  Gene/Insert name: RGG-NanoLuc-RGG
  Species: Synthetic
Terms and licenses: Academic/Nonprofit Terms; Industry Terms: Not Available to Industry
How to cite: RGG-NanoLuc-RGG was a gift from Daniel Hammer (Addgene plasmid # 176642 ; http://n2t.net/addgene:176642 ; RRID:Addgene_176642)
