>Addgene plasmid #176642 | RGG-NanoLuc-RGG | depositor partial sequence | sequence record 342250 | RGG-NanoLuc-RGG sequence 1569 bps
ATGGAATCCAATCAATCCAATAACGGTGGCTCGGGTAATGCCGCTCTGAATCGTGGTGGCCGCTACGTGC
CGCCGCATCTGCGTGGTGGCGATGGTGGTGCAGCAGCAGCTGCATCTGCTGGCGGTGATGACCGTCGCGG
CGGTGCGGGCGGTGGCGGTTATCGTCGCGGCGGTGGCAATAGTGGTGGCGGTGGCGGTGGCGGTTATGAT
CGTGGTTACAATGACAACCGTGATGACCGCGATAACCGTGGCGGTTCCGGCGGTTACGGTCGTGATCGTA
ATTATGAAGACCGTGGTTACAACGGCGGTGGCGGTGGCGGTGGCAATCGTGGCTATAACAATAACCGTGG
TGGCGGTGGCGGTGGCTACAATCGCCAGGATCGTGGTGACGGTGGCAGCTCTAACTTTTCGCGCGGTGGC
TATAATAACCGTGATGAAGGCAGCGACAACCGCGGTAGTGGCCGTTCCTACAATAACGATCGTCGCGACA
ATGGTGGCGATGGCGAATTCATGGTCTTCACACTCGAAGATTTCGTTGGGGACTGGCGACAGACAGCCGG
CTACAACCTGGACCAAGTCCTTGAACAGGGAGGTGTGTCCAGTTTGTTTCAGAATCTCGGGGTGTCCGTA
ACTCCGATCCAAAGGATTGTCCTGAGCGGTGAAAATGGGCTGAAGATCGACATCCATGTCATCATCCCGT
ATGAAGGTCTGAGCGGCGACCAAATGGGCCAGATCGAAAAAATTTTTAAGGTGGTGTACCCTGTGGATGA
TCATCACTTTAAGGTGATCCTGCACTATGGCACACTGGTAATCGACGGGGTTACGCCGAACATGATCGAC
TATTTCGGACGGCCGTATGAAGGCATCGCCGTGTTCGACGGCAAAAAGATCACTGTAACAGGGACCCTGT
GGAACGGCAACAAAATTATCGACGAGCGCCTGATCAACCCCGACGGCTCCCTGCTGTTCCGAGTAACCAT
CAACGGAGTGACCGGCTGGCGGCTGTGCGAACGCATTCTGGCGACATTCGGGAAGCTTATGGAATCCAAT
CAATCCAATAACGGTGGCTCGGGTAATGCCGCTCTGAATCGTGGTGGCCGCTACGTGCCGCCGCATCTGC
GTGGTGGCGATGGTGGTGCAGCAGCAGCTGCATCTGCTGGCGGTGATGACCGTCGCGGCGGTGCGGGCGG
TGGCGGTTATCGTCGCGGCGGTGGCAATAGTGGTGGCGGTGGCGGTGGCGGTTATGATCGTGGTTACAAT
GACAACCGTGATGACCGCGATAACCGTGGCGGTTCCGGCGGTTACGGTCGTGATCGTAATTATGAAGACC
GTGGTTACAACGGCGGTGGCGGTGGCGGTGGCAATCGTGGCTATAACAATAACCGTGGTGGCGGTGGCGG
TGGCTACAATCGCCAGGATCGTGGTGACGGTGGCAGCTCTAACTTTTCGCGCGGTGGCTATAATAACCGT
GATGAAGGCAGCGACAACCGCGGTAGTGGCCGTTCCTACAATAACGATCGTCGCGACAATGGTGGCGATG
GCCTCGAGCACCACCACCACCACCACTGA
